>Addgene plasmid #98966 | pCEP4-myc-CCR5-VC | depositor full sequence | sequence record 193391 | pCEP4-myc-CCR5-VC sequence 11610 bps
GCCCCGCCGCCGGACGAACTAAACCTGACTACGGCATCTCTGCCCCTTCTTCGCTGGTACGAGGAGCGCT
TTTGTTTTGTATTCGGGGCAGTGCATGTAATCCCTTCAGTTGGTTGGTACAACTTGCCAACTGGGCCCTG
TTCCACATGTGACACGGGGGGGGACCAAACACAAAGGGGTTCTCTGACTGTAGTTGACATCCTTATAAAT
GGATGTGCACATTTGCCAACACTGAGTGGCTTTCATCCTGGAGCAGACTTTGCATGCTGTGGACTGCAAC
ACAACATTGCCTTTATGTGTAACTCTTGGCTGAAGCTCTTACACCAATGCTGGGGGACATGTACCTCCCA
GGGGCCCAGGAAGACTACGGGAGGCTACACCAACGTCAATCAGAGGGGCCTGTGTAGCTACCGATAAGCG
GACCCTCAAGAGGGCATTAGCAATAGTGTTTATAAGGCCCCCTTGTTAACCCTAAACGGGTAGCATATGC
TTCCCGGGTAGTAGTATATACTATCCAGACTAACCCTAATTCAATAGCATATGTTACCCAACGGGAAGCA
TATGCTATCGAATTAGGGTTAGTAAAAGGGTCCTAAGGAACAGCGATATCTCCCACCCCATGAGCTGTCA
CGGTTTTATTTACATGGGGTCAGGATTCCACGAGGGTAGTGAACCATTTTAGTCACAAGGGCAGTGGCTG
AAGATCAAGGAGCGGGCAGTGAACTCTCCTGAATCTTCGCCTGCTTCTTCATTCTCCTTCGTTTAGCTAA
TAGAATAACTGCTGAGTTGTGAACAGTAAGGTGTATGTGAGGTGCTCGAAAACAAGGTTTCAGGTGACGC
CCCCAGAATAAAATTTGGACGGGGGGTTCAGTGGTGGCATTGTGCTATGACACCAATATAACCCTCACAA
ACCCCTTGGGCAATAAATACTAGTGTAGGAATGAAACATTCTGAATATCTTTAACAATAGAAATCCATGG
GGTGGGGACAAGCCGTAAAGACTGGATGTCCATCTCACACGAATTTATGGCTATGGGCAACACATAATCC
TAGTGCAATATGATACTGGGGTTATTAAGATGTGTCCCAGGCAGGGACCAAGACAGGTGAACCATGTTGT
TACACTCTATTTGTAACAAGGGGAAAGAGAGTGGACGCCGACAGCAGCGGACTCCACTGGTTGTCTCTAA
CACCCCCGAAAATTAAACGGGGCTCCACGCCAATGGGGCCCATAAACAAAGACAAGTGGCCACTCTTTTT
TTTGAAATTGTGGAGTGGGGGCACGCGTCAGCCCCCACACGCCGCCCTGCGGTTTTGGACTGTAAAATAA
GGGTGTAATAACTTGGCTGATTGTAACCCCGCTAACCACTGCGGTCAAACCACTTGCCCACAAAACCACT
AATGGCACCCCGGGGAATACCTGCATAAGTAGGTGGGCGGGCCAAGATAGGGGCGCGATTGCTGCGATCT
GGAGGACAAATTACACACACTTGCGCCTGAGCGCCAAGCACAGGGTTGTTGGTCCTCATATTCACGAGGT
CGCTGAGAGCACGGTGGGCTAATGTTGCCATGGGTAGCATATACTACCCAAATATCTGGATAGCATATGC
TATCCTAATCTATATCTGGGTAGCATAGGCTATCCTAATCTATATCTGGGTAGCATATGCTATCCTAATC
TATATCTGGGTAGTATATGCTATCCTAATTTATATCTGGGTAGCATAGGCTATCCTAATCTATATCTGGG
TAGCATATGCTATCCTAATCTATATCTGGGTAGTATATGCTATCCTAATCTGTATCCGGGTAGCATATGC
TATCCTAATAGAGATTAGGGTAGTATATGCTATCCTAATTTATATCTGGGTAGCATATACTACCCAAATA
TCTGGATAGCATATGCTATCCTAATCTATATCTGGGTAGCATATGCTATCCTAATCTATATCTGGGTAGC
ATAGGCTATCCTAATCTATATCTGGGTAGCATATGCTATCCTAATCTATATCTGGGTAGTATATGCTATC
CTAATTTATATCTGGGTAGCATAGGCTATCCTAATCTATATCTGGGTAGCATATGCTATCCTAATCTATA
TCTGGGTAGTATATGCTATCCTAATCTGTATCCGGGTAGCATATGCTATCCTCATGCATATACAGTCAGC
ATATGATACCCAGTAGTAGAGTGGGAGTGCTATCCTTTGCATATGCCGCCACCTCCCAAGGGGGCGTGAA
TTTTCGCTGCTTGTCCTTTTCCTGCATGCTGGTTGCTCCCATTCTTAGGTGAATTTAAGGAGGCCAGGCT
AAAGCCGTCGCATGTCTGATTGCTCACCAGGTAAATGTCGCTAATGTTTTCCAACGCGAGAAGGTGTTGA
GCGCGGAGCTGAGTGACGTGACAACATGGGTATGCCCAATTGCCCCATGTTGGGAGGACGAAAATGGTGA
CAAGACAGATGGCCAGAAATACACCAACAGCACGCATGATGTCTACTGGGGATTTATTCTTTAGTGCGGG
GGAATACACGGCTTTTAATACGATTGAGGGCGTCTCCTAACAAGTTACATCACTCCTGCCCTTCCTCACC
CTCATCTCCATCACCTCCTTCATCTCCGTCATCTCCGTCATCACCCTCCGCGGCAGCCCCTTCCACCATA
GGTGGAAACCAGGGAGGCAAATCTACTCCATCGTCAAAGCTGCACACAGTCACCCTGATATTGCAGGTAG
GAGCGGGCTTTGTCATAACAAGGTCCTTAATCGCATCCTTCAAAACCTCAGCAAATATATGAGTTTGTAA
AAAGACCATGAAATAACAGACAATGGACTCCCTTAGCGGGCCAGGTTGTGGGCCGGGTCCAGGGGCCATT
CCAAAGGGGAGACGACTCAATGGTGTAAGACGACATTGTGGAATAGCAAGGGCAGTTCCTCGCCTTAGGT
TGTAAAGGGAGGTCTTACTACCTCCATATACGAACACACCGGCGACCCAAGTTCCTTCGTCGGTAGTCCT
TTCTACGTGACTCCTAGCCAGGAGAGCTCTTAAACCTTCTGCAATGTTCTCAAATTTCGGGTTGGAACCT
CCTTGACCACGATGCTTTCCAAACCACCCTCCTTTTTTGCGCCTGCCTCCATCACCCTGACCCCGGGGTC
CAGTGCTTGGGCCTTCTCCTGGGTCATCTGCGGGGCCCTGCTCTATCGCTCCCGGGGGCACGTCAGGCTC
ACCATCTGGGCCACCTTCTTGGTGGTATTCAAAATAATCGGCTTCCCCTACAGGGTGGAAAAATGGCCTT
CTACCTGGAGGGGGCCTGCGCGGTGGAGACCCGGATGATGATGACTGACTACTGGGACTCCTGGGCCTCT
TTTCTCCACGTCCACGACCTCTCCCCCTGGCTCTTTCACGACTTCCCCCCCTGGCTCTTTCACGTCCTCT
ACCCCGGCGGCCTCCACTACCTCCTCGACCCCGGCCTCCACTACCTCCTCGACCCCGGCCTCCACTGCCT
CCTCGACCCCGGCCTCCACCTCCTGCTCCTGCCCCTCCTGCTCCTGCCCCTCCTCCTGCTCCTGCCCCTC
CTGCCCCTCCTGCTCCTGCCCCTCCTGCCCCTCCTGCTCCTGCCCCTCCTGCCCCTCCTGCTCCTGCCCC
TCCTGCCCCTCCTCCTGCTCCTGCCCCTCCTGCCCCTCCTCCTGCTCCTGCCCCTCCTGCCCCTCCTGCT
CCTGCCCCTCCTGCCCCTCCTGCTCCTGCCCCTCCTGCCCCTCCTGCTCCTGCCCCTCCTGCTCCTGCCC
CTCCTGCTCCTGCCCCTCCTGCTCCTGCCCCTCCTGCCCCTCCTGCCCCTCCTCCTGCTCCTGCCCCTCC
TGCTCCTGCCCCTCCTGCCCCTCCTGCCCCTCCTGCTCCTGCCCCTCCTCCTGCTCCTGCCCCTCCTGCC
CCTCCTGCCCCTCCTCCTGCTCCTGCCCCTCCTGCCCCTCCTCCTGCTCCTGCCCCTCCTCCTGCTCCTG
CCCCTCCTGCCCCTCCTGCCCCTCCTCCTGCTCCTGCCCCTCCTGCCCCTCCTCCTGCTCCTGCCCCTCC
TCCTGCTCCTGCCCCTCCTGCCCCTCCTGCCCCTCCTCCTGCTCCTGCCCCTCCTCCTGCTCCTGCCCCT
CCTGCCCCTCCTGCCCCTCCTGCCCCTCCTCCTGCTCCTGCCCCTCCTCCTGCTCCTGCCCCTCCTGCTC
CTGCCCCTCCCGCTCCTGCTCCTGCTCCTGTTCCACCGTGGGTCCCTTTGCAGCCAATGCAACTTGGACG
TTTTTGGGGTCTCCGGACACCATCTCTATGTCTTGGCCCTGATCCTGAGCCGCCCGGGGCTCCTGGTCTT
CCGCCTCCTCGTCCTCGTCCTCTTCCCCGTCCTCGTCCATGGTTATCACCCCCTCTTCTTTGAGGTCCAC
TGCCGCCGGAGCCTTCTGGTCCAGATGTGTCTCCCTTCTCTCCTAGGCCATTTCCAGGTCCTGTACCTGG
CCCCTCGTCAGACATGATTCACACTAAAAGAGATCAATAGACATCTTTATTAGACGACGCTCAGTGAATA
CAGGGAGTGCAGACTCCTGCCCCCTCCAACAGCCCCCCCACCCTCATCCCCTTCATGGTCGCTGTCAGAC
AGATCCAGGTCTGAAAATTCCCCATCCTCCGAACCATCCTCGTCCTCATCACCAATTACTCGCAGCCCGG
AAAACTCCCGCTGAACATCCTCAAGATTTGCGTCCTGAGCCTCAAGCCAGGCCTCAAATTCCTCGTCCCC
CTTTTTGCTGGACGGTAGGGATGGGGATTCTCGGGACCCCTCCTCTTCCTCTTCAAGGTCACCAGACAGA
GATGCTACTGGGGCAACGGAAGAAAAGCTGGGTGCGGCCTGTGAGGATCAGCTTATCGATGATAAGCTGT
CAAACATGAGAATTCTTGAAGACGAAAGGGCCTCGTGATACGCCTATTTTTATAGGTTAATGTCATGATA
ATAATGGTTTCTTAGACGTCAGGTGGCACTTTTCGGGGAAATGTGCGCGGAACCCCTATTTGTTTATTTT
TCTAAATACATTCAAATATGTATCCGCTCATGAGACAATAACCCTGATAAATGCTTCAATAATATTGAAA
AAGGAAGAGTATGAGTATTCAACATTTCCGTGTCGCCCTTATTCCCTTTTTTGCGGCATTTTGCCTTCCT
GTTTTTGCTCACCCAGAAACGCTGGTGAAAGTAAAAGATGCTGAAGATCAGTTGGGTGCACGAGTGGGTT
ACATCGAACTGGATCTCAACAGCGGTAAGATCCTTGAGAGTTTTCGCCCCGAAGAACGTTTTCCAATGAT
GAGCACTTTTAAAGTTCTGCTATGTGGCGCGGTATTATCCCGTGTTGACGCCGGGCAAGAGCAACTCGGT
CGCCGCATACACTATTCTCAGAATGACTTGGTTGAGTACTCACCAGTCACAGAAAAGCATCTTACGGATG
GCATGACAGTAAGAGAATTATGCAGTGCTGCCATAACCATGAGTGATAACACTGCGGCCAACTTACTTCT
GACAACGATCGGAGGACCGAAGGAGCTAACCGCTTTTTTGCACAACATGGGGGATCATGTAACTCGCCTT
GATCGTTGGGAACCGGAGCTGAATGAAGCCATACCAAACGACGAGCGTGACACCACGATGCCTGCAGCAA
TGGCAACAACGTTGCGCAAACTATTAACTGGCGAACTACTTACTCTAGCTTCCCGGCAACAATTAATAGA
CTGGATGGAGGCGGATAAAGTTGCAGGACCACTTCTGCGCTCGGCCCTTCCGGCTGGCTGGTTTATTGCT
GATAAATCTGGAGCCGGTGAGCGTGGGTCTCGCGGTATCATTGCAGCACTGGGGCCAGATGGTAAGCCCT
CCCGTATCGTAGTTATCTACACGACGGGGAGTCAGGCAACTATGGATGAACGAAATAGACAGATCGCTGA
GATAGGTGCCTCACTGATTAAGCATTGGTAACTGTCAGACCAAGTTTACTCATATATACTTTAGATTGAT
TTAAAACTTCATTTTTAATTTAAAAGGATCTAGGTGAAGATCCTTTTTGATAATCTCATGACCAAAATCC
CTTAACGTGAGTTTTCGTTCCACTGAGCGTCAGACCCCGTAGAAAAGATCAAAGGATCTTCTTGAGATCC
TTTTTTTCTGCGCGTAATCTGCTGCTTGCAAACAAAAAAACCACCGCTACCAGCGGTGGTTTGTTTGCCG
GATCAAGAGCTACCAACTCTTTTTCCGAAGGTAACTGGCTTCAGCAGAGCGCAGATACCAAATACTGTCC
TTCTAGTGTAGCCGTAGTTAGGCCACCACTTCAAGAACTCTGTAGCACCGCCTACATACCTCGCTCTGCT
AATCCTGTTACCAGTGGCTGCTGCCAGTGGCGATAAGTCGTGTCTTACCGGGTTGGACTCAAGACGATAG
TTACCGGATAAGGCGCAGCGGTCGGGCTGAACGGGGGGTTCGTGCACACAGCCCAGCTTGGAGCGAACGA
CCTACACCGAACTGAGATACCTACAGCGTGAGCTATGAGAAAGCGCCACGCTTCCCGAAGGGAGAAAGGC
GGACAGGTATCCGGTAAGCGGCAGGGTCGGAACAGGAGAGCGCACGAGGGAGCTTCCAGGGGGAAACGCC
TGGTATCTTTATAGTCCTGTCGGGTTTCGCCACCTCTGACTTGAGCGTCGATTTTTGTGATGCTCGTCAG
GGGGGCGGAGCCTATGGAAAAACGCCAGCAACGCGGCCTTTTTACGGTTCCTGGCCTTTTGCTGGCCTTG
AAGCTGTCCCTGATGGTCGTCATCTACCTGCCTGGACAGCATGGCCTGCAACGCGGGCATCCCGATGCCG
CCGGAAGCGAGAAGAATCATAATGGGGAAGGCCATCCAGCCTCGCGTCGCGAACGCCAGCAAGACGTAGC
CCAGCGCGTCGGCCCCGAGATGCGCCGCGTGCGGCTGCTGGAGATGGCGGACGCGATGGATATGTTCTGC
CAAGGGTTGGTTTGCGCATTCACAGTTCTCCGCAAGAATTGATTGGCTCCAATTCTTGGAGTGGTGAATC
CGTTAGCGAGGTGCCGCCCTGCTTCATCCCCGTGGCCCGTTGCTCGCGTTTGCTGGCGGTGTCCCCGGAA
GAAATATATTTGCATGTCTTTAGTTCTATGATGACACAAACCCCGCCCAGCGTCTTGTCATTGGCGAATT
CGAACACGCAGATGCAGTCGGGGCGGCGCGGTCCGAGGTCCACTTCGCATATTAAGGTGACGCGTGTGGC
CTCGAACACCGAGCGACCCTGCAGCGACCCGCTTAACAGCGTCAACAGCGTGCCGCAGATCCCGGGGGGC
AATGAGATATGAAAAAGCCTGAACTCACCGCGACGTCTGTCGAGAAGTTTCTGATCGAAAAGTTCGACAG
CGTCTCCGACCTGATGCAGCTCTCGGAGGGCGAAGAATCTCGTGCTTTCAGCTTCGATGTAGGAGGGCGT
GGATATGTCCTGCGGGTAAATAGCTGCGCCGATGGTTTCTACAAAGATCGTTATGTTTATCGGCACTTTG
CATCGGCCGCGCTCCCGATTCCGGAAGTGCTTGACATTGGGGAATTCAGCGAGAGCCTGACCTATTGCAT
CTCCCGCCGTGCACAGGGTGTCACGTTGCAAGACCTGCCTGAAACCGAACTGCCCGCTGTTCTGCAGCCG
GTCGCGGAGGCCATGGATGCGATCGCTGCGGCCGATCTTAGCCAGACGAGCGGGTTCGGCCCATTCGGAC
CGCAAGGAATCGGTCAATACACTACATGGCGTGATTTCATATGCGCGATTGCTGATCCCCATGTGTATCA
CTGGCAAACTGTGATGGACGACACCGTCAGTGCGTCCGTCGCGCAGGCTCTCGATGAGCTGATGCTTTGG
GCCGAGGACTGCCCCGAAGTCCGGCACCTCGTGCACGCGGATTTCGGCTCCAACAATGTCCTGACGGACA
ATGGCCGCATAACAGCGGTCATTGACTGGAGCGAGGCGATGTTCGGGGATTCCCAATACGAGGTCGCCAA
CATCTTCTTCTGGAGGCCGTGGTTGGCTTGTATGGAGCAGCAGACGCGCTACTTCGAGCGGAGGCATCCG
GAGCTTGCAGGATCGCCGCGGCTCCGGGCGTATATGCTCCGCATTGGTCTTGACCAACTCTATCAGAGCT
TGGTTGACGGCAATTTCGATGATGCAGCTTGGGCGCAGGGTCGATGCGACGCAATCGTCCGATCCGGAGC
CGGGACTGTCGGGCGTACACAAATCGCCCGCAGAAGCGCGGCCGTCTGGACCGATGGCTGTGTAGAAGTA
CTCGCCGATAGTGGAAACCGACGCCCCAGCACTCGTCCGGATCGGGAGATGGGGGAGGCTAACTGAAACA
CGGAAGGAGACAATACCGGAAGGAACCCGCGCTATGACGGCAATAAAAAGACAGAATAAAACGCACGGGT
GTTGGGTCGTTTGTTCATAAACGCGGGGTTCGGTCCCAGGGCTGGCACTCTGTCGATACCCCACCGAGAC
CCCATTGGGGCCAATACGCCCGCGTTTCTTCCTTTTCCCCACCCCACCCCCCAAGTTCGGGTGAAGGCCC
AGGGCTCGCAGCCAACGTCGGGGCGGCAGGCCCTGCCATAGCCACTGGCCCCGTGGGTTAGGGACGGGGT
CCCCCATGGGGAATGGTTTATGGTTCGTGGGGGTTATTATTTTGGGCGTTGCGTGGGGTCAGGTCCACGA
CTGGACTGAGCAGACAGACCCATGGTTTTTGGATGGCCTGGGCATGGACCGCATGTACTGGCGCGACACG
AACACCGGGCGTCTGTGGCTGCCAAACACCCCCGACCCCCAAAAACCACCGCGCGGATTTCTGGCGTGCC
AAGCTAGTCGACCAATTCTCATGTTTGACAGCTTATCATCGCAGATCCGGGCAACGTTGTTGCCATTGCT
GCAGGCGCAGAACTGGTAGGTATGGAAGATCTATACATTGAATCAATATTGGCAATTAGCCATATTAGTC
ATTGGTTATATAGCATAAATCAATATTGGCTATTGGCCATTGCATACGTTGTATCTATATCATAATATGT
ACATTTATATTGGCTCATGTCCAATATGACCGCCATGTTGACATTGATTATTGACTAGTTATTAATAGTA
ATCAATTACGGGGTCATTAGTTCATAGCCCATATATGGAGTTCCGCGTTACATAACTTACGGTAAATGGC
CCGCCTGGCTGACCGCCCAACGACCCCCGCCCATTGACGTCAATAATGACGTATGTTCCCATAGTAACGC
CAATAGGGACTTTCCATTGACGTCAATGGGTGGAGTATTTACGGTAAACTGCCCACTTGGCAGTACATCA
AGTGTATCATATGCCAAGTCCGCCCCCTATTGACGTCAATGACGGTAAATGGCCCGCCTGGCATTATGCC
CAGTACATGACCTTACGGGACTTTCCTACTTGGCAGTACATCTACGTATTAGTCATCGCTATTACCATGG
TGATGCGGTTTTGGCAGTACACCAATGGGCGTGGATAGCGGTTTGACTCACGGGGATTTCCAAGTCTCCA
CCCCATTGACGTCAATGGGAGTTTGTTTTGGCACCAAAATCAACGGGACTTTCCAAAATGTCGTAATAAC
CCCGCCCCGTTGACGCAAATGGGCGGTAGGCGTGTACGGTGGGAGGTCTATATAAGCAGAGCTCGTTTAG
TGAACCGTCAGATCTCTAGAAGCTGGGTACCAGCTGCTAGCGCCACCATGAAGACCATCATCGCCCTGAG
CTACATCTTCTGCCTGGTGTTCGCCGAGCAAAAGCTGATCTCAGAGGAGGACCTGGGCAGCCCTGGCGGT
GCCGATTATCAAGTGTCAAGTCCAATCTATGACATCAATTATTATACATCGGAGCCCTGCCAAAAAATCA
ATGTGAAGCAAATCGCAGCCCGCCTCCTGCCTCCGCTCTACTCACTGGTGTTCATCTTTGGTTTTGTGGG
CAACATGCTGGTCATCCTCATCCTGATAAACTGCAAAAGGCTGAAGAGCATGACTGACATCTACCTGCTC
AACCTGGCCATCTCTGACCTGTTTTTCCTTCTTACTGTCCCCTTCTGGGCTCACTATGCTGCCGCCCAGT
GGGACTTTGGAAATACAATGTGTCAACTCTTGACAGGGCTCTATTTTATAGGCTTCTTCTCTGGAATCTT
CTTCATCATCCTCCTGACAATCGATAGGTACCTGGCTGTCGTCCATGCTGTGTTTGCTTTAAAAGCCAGG
ACGGTCACCTTTGGGGTGGTGACAAGTGTGATCACTTGGGTGGTGGCTGTGTTTGCGTCTCTCCCAGGAA
TCATCTTTACCAGATCTCAAAAAGAAGGTCTTCATTACACCTGCAGCTCTCATTTTCCATACAGTCAGTA
TCAATTCTGGAAGAATTTCCAGACATTAAAGATAGTCATCTTGGGGCTGGTCCTGCCGCTGCTTGTCATG
GTCATCTGCTACTCGGGAATCCTAAAAACTCTGCTTCGGTGTCGAAATGAGAAGAAGAGGCACAGGGCTG
TGAGGCTTATCTTCACCATCATGATTGTTTATTTTCTCTTCTGGGCTCCCTACAACATTGTCCTTCTCCT
GAACACCTTCCAGGAATTCTTTGGCCTGAATAATTGCAGTAGCTCTAACAGGTTGGACCAAGCTATGCAG
GTGACAGAGACTCTTGGGATGACGCACTGCTGCATCAACCCCATCATCTATGCCTTTGTCGGGGAGAAGT
TCAGAAACTACCTCTTAGTCTTCTTCCAAAAGCACATTGCCAAACGCTTCTGCAAATGCTGTTCTATTTT
CCAGCAAGAGGCTCCCGAGCGAGCAAGCTCAGTTTACACCCGATCCACTGGGGAGCAGGAAATATCTGTG
GGCTTGGACAAGCAGAAGAACGGCATCAAGGCCAACTTCAAGATCCGCCACAACATCGAGGACGGCGGCG
TGCAGCTCGCCGACCACTACCAGCAGAACACCCCCATCGGCGACGGCCCCGTGCTGCTGCCCGACAACCA
CTACCTGAGCTACCAGTCCAAGCTGAGCAAAGACCCCAACGAGAAGCGCGATCACATGGTCCTGCTGGAG
TTCGTGACCGCCGCCGGGATCACTCTCGGCATGGACGAGCTGTACAAGTAACTCGAGGCCGGCAAGGCCG
GATCCAGACATGATAAGATACATTGATGAGTTTGGACAAACCACAACTAGAATGCAGTGAAAAAAATGCT
TTATTTGTGAAATTTGTGATGCTATTGCTTTATTTGTAACCATTATAAGCTGCAATAAACAAGTTAACAA
CAACAATTGCATTCATTTTATGTTTCAGGTTCAGGGGGAGGTGGGGAGGTTTTTTAAAGCAAGTAAAACC
TCTACAAATGTGGTATGGCTGATTATGATCCGGCTGCCTCGCGCGTTTCGGTGATGACGGTGAAAACCTC
TGACACATGCAGCTCCCGGAGACGGTCACAGCTTGTCTGTAAGCGGATGCCGGGAGCAGACAAGCCCGTC
AGGGCGCGTCAGCGGGTGTTGGCGGGTGTCGGGGCGCAGCCATGACCGGTCGACTCTAGA
Features (pLannotate 1.2.2; 22 found; start..end, strand, type, name):
    475..2264    -  rep_origin     oriP: Epstein-Barr virus oriP replication origin (Yates et al., 2000)
   2269..2487    -  CDS            gL (fragment): GL_EBVB9 - Experimental evidence at protein level: Swiss-Prot protein existence level 1. The heterodimer glycoprotein H-glycoprotein L is required for the fusion of viral and plasma membranes leading to virus entry into the host cell. Acts as a functional inhibitor of gH and maintains gH in an inhibited form. Upon binding to host integrins, gL dissociates from gH leading to activation of the viral fusion glycoproteins gB and gH. Fusion of EBV with B-lymphocytes requires the additional receptor- binding protein gp42, which forms a complex with gH/gL. The heterodimer gH/gL targets also host EPHA
   2570..4495    -  CDS            EBNA1: Epstein-Barr nuclear antigen 1, also known as EBNA-1 crucial for latent viral infection, and for episomal amplification of vectors containing the oriP origin (Okita et al., 2013)
   4533..4877    -  CDS            BRRF2_EBVB9 (fragment): Protein inferred from homology: Swiss-Prot protein existence level 3. From Epstein-Barr virus (strain B95-8) (HHV-4) (Human herpesvirus 4).
   4880..4903    -  promoter       tet promoter (fragment): E. coli promoter for tetracycline efflux protein gene
   5016..5120    +  promoter       AmpR promoter: bla
   5121..5981    +  CDS            AmpR: β-lactamase; bla; confers resistance to ampicillin, carbenicillin, and related antibiotics
   6152..6740    +  rep_origin     ori: high-copy-number ColE1/pMB1/pBR322/pUC origin of replication
   6786..6944    -  CDS            TcR (fragment): tetracycline efflux protein; tet; confers resistance to tetracycline
   7065..7265    -  CDS            MDV035 (fragment): UL24_GAHVM - Protein inferred from homology: Swiss-Prot protein existence level 3. May play a role in the dispersal of host nucleolin from the nucleolus throughout the nucleus leading to a decrease in ribosome biogenesis. From Gallid herpesvirus 2 (strain Chicken/Md5/ATCC VR-987) (GaHV-2) (Marek's disease herpesvirus type 1).
   7254..7316    +  promoter       Mini-TK promoter: minimal herpes simplex virus (HSV) thymidine kinase promoter
   7359..8396    +  CDS            HygR: hygromycin B phosphotransferase confers resistance to hygromycin
   8438..8486    +  polyA_signal   HSV TK poly(A) signal: herpes simplex virus thymidine kinase polyadenylation signal (Cole and Stacy, 1985)
   8686..8910    +  CDS            gH (fragment): GH_HHV11 - Experimental evidence at protein level: Swiss-Prot protein existence level 1. The heterodimer glycoprotein H-glycoprotein L is required for the fusion of viral and plasma membranes leading to virus entry into the host cell. Following initial binding to host receptor, membrane fusion is mediated by the fusion machinery composed of gB and the heterodimer gH/gL. May also be involved in the fusion between the virion envelope and the outer nuclear membrane during virion morphogenesis. From Human herpesvirus 1 (strain 17) (HHV-1) (Human herpes simplex virus 1).
   8941..8966    -  CDS            bla(M) (fragment): β-lactamase lacking the signal sequence; bla(M); allows cytosolic expression of β-lactamase
   9140..9519    +  enhancer       CMV enhancer: human cytomegalovirus immediate early enhancer
   9521..9720    +  promoter       CMV promoter: human cytomegalovirus (CMV) immediate early promoter
   9874..10926   +  CDS            CCR5: CCR5_HUMAN - Also known as CMKBR5. Experimental evidence at protein level: Swiss-Prot protein existence level 1. (Microbial infection) Acts as a coreceptor (CD4 being the primary receptor) of human immunodeficiency virus-1/HIV-1. From Homo sapiens (Human).
  10927..11178   +  CDS            VC155: C-terminal fragment of mVenus for use in bimolecular fluorescence complementation (BiFC) (Kodama and Hu, 2010)
  11201..11335   -  polyA_signal   SV40 poly(A) signal: SV40 polyadenylation signal
  11358..11440   -  CDS            large T antigen (fragment): large T antigen from SV40 (simian virus 40)
  11443..11483   +  CDS            rop (fragment): Rop protein, which maintains plasmids at low copy number; rop
