[The description below was written by a language model from this plasmid's Addgene catalogue record and pLannotate feature annotations shown in this document.]
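Description:
pCEP4-myc-CCR5-VC is an 11.6 kb mammalian expression plasmid built on the Invitrogen pCEP4 episomal backbone. It carries the Epstein-Barr virus oriP origin together with the EBNA1 coding sequence. EBNA1 binds oriP, so the plasmid can replicate and be retained as an extrachromosomal episome in permissive primate cells rather than needing to integrate. Transfected mammalian cells can be selected with hygromycin through a hygromycin B phosphotransferase cassette driven by a minimal HSV thymidine kinase promoter and ended by the HSV TK polyadenylation signal. In E. coli the plasmid is propagated at high copy from a ColE1/pUC-type origin under ampicillin selection (β-lactamase). The short annotated fragments of herpesvirus genes, tetracycline resistance, rop and SV40 large T antigen appear to be backbone remnants rather than functional elements.

The payload, cloned between NheI and XhoI, is full-length wild-type human CCR5 (CD195), expressed from the CMV immediate-early enhancer/promoter and followed by an SV40 polyadenylation signal. According to the record, the receptor is preceded by an influenza A haemagglutinin signal/leader sequence and a c-myc epitope tag. These are not separately annotated in the feature table, but they presumably lie in the interval upstream of the CCR5 coding sequence. On a chemokine receptor, an N-terminal tag faces the extracellular side, which would permit antibody detection of surface-expressed protein. The C-terminus of CCR5 is fused directly to VC, the C-terminal fragment of Venus (residues 155-238), which is non-fluorescent on its own. When a partner protein carrying the complementary N-terminal Venus fragment is brought close, the two halves reassemble and fluoresce. The construct therefore suits bimolecular fluorescence complementation assays of CCR5 self-association or of its interaction with other proteins. It was deposited in connection with deep mutational scanning work mapping interaction sites on human chemokine receptors.
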