Addgene plasmid #98966: pCEP4-myc-CCR5-VC
Purpose: myc-tagged human CCR5 fused to C-terminus of split Venus
Depositing lab: Erik Procko. Depositing organization: University of Illinois at Urbana-Champaign. Publication: Mapping Interaction Sites on Human Chemokine Receptors by Deep Mutational Scanning. Heredia JD, Park J, Brubaker RJ, Szymanski SK, Gill KS, Procko E. J Immunol. 2018 Apr 20. pii: jimmunol.1800343. doi: 10.4049/jimmunol.1800343. PubMed 29678950.
Backbone
  Vector backbone: pCEP4
  Backbone manufacturer: Invitrogen
  Vector type: Mammalian Expression
  Selectable markers: Hygromycin
Growth in bacteria
  Bacterial resistance: Ampicillin, 100 μg/mL
  Growth temperature: 37°C
  Growth strain: DH5alpha
  Copy number: High Copy
Gene/Insert
  Gene/Insert name: CCR5 (alt name: CD195)
  Species: H. sapiens (human)
  Insert size (bp): 1410
  Mutation: Full-length, wildtype
  GenBank ID: NM_000579
  Entrez Gene: CCR5 (a.k.a. CC-CKR-5, CCCKR5, CCR-5, CD195, CKR-5, CKR5, CMKBR5, IDDM22)
  Promoter: CMV
  Tag / fusion protein: Signal/leader sequence from Influenza A virus HA protein (N terminal on insert); c-myc epitope tag (N terminal on insert); VC: Venus (I152L) C-terminal residues 155-238 (C terminal on insert)
  Cloning method: Restriction Enzyme; 5′ cloning site NheI (not destroyed); 3′ cloning site XhoI (not destroyed)
  Sequencing primers: 5′ CMV_fwd; 3′ EBV_rev
Terms and licenses: Academic/Nonprofit Terms; Industry Terms: Not Available to Industry
How to cite: pCEP4-myc-CCR5-VC was a gift from Erik Procko (Addgene plasmid # 98966 ; http://n2t.net/addgene:98966 ; RRID:Addgene_98966)
