>Addgene plasmid #98966 | pCEP4-myc-CCR5-VC | addgene partial sequence | sequence record 193153 | Addgene partial NGS Result
CTGCTCCTGCTCCTGTTCCACCGTGGGTCCCTTTGCAGCCAATGCAACTTGGACGTTTTTGGGGTCTCCG
GACACCATCTCTATGTCTTGGCCCTGATCCTGAGCCGCCCGGGGCTCCTGGTCTTCCGCCTCCTCGTCCT
CGTCCTCTTCCCCGTCCTCGTCCATGGTTATCACCCCCTCTTCTTTGAGGTCCACTGCCGCCGGAGCCTT
CTGGTCCAGATGTGTCTCCCTTCTCTCCTAGGCCATTTCCAGGTCCTGTACCTGGCCCCTCGTCAGACAT
GATTCACACTAAAAGAGATCAATAGACATCTTTATTAGACGACGCTCAGTGAATACAGGGAGTGCAGACT
CCTGCCCCCTCCAACAGCCCCCCCACCCTCATCCCCTTCATGGTCGCTGTCAGACAGATCCAGGTCTGAA
AATTCCCCATCCTCCGAACCATCCTCGTCCTCATCACCAATTACTCGCAGCCCGGAAAACTCCCGCTGAA
CATCCTCAAGATTTGCGTCCTGAGCCTCAAGCCAGGCCTCAAATTCCTCGTCCCCCTTTTTGCTGGACGG
TAGGGATGGGGATTCTCGGGACCCCTCCTCTTCCTCTTCAAGGTCACCAGACAGAGATGCTACTGGGGCA
ACGGAAGAAAAGCTGGGTGCGGCCTGTGAGGATCAGCTTATCGATGATAAGCTGTCAAACATGAGAATTC
TTGAAGACGAAAGGGCCTCGTGATACGCCTATTTTTATAGGTTAATGTCATGATAATAATGGTTTCTTAG
ACGTCAGGTGGCACTTTTCGGGGAAATGTGCGCGGAACCCCTATTTGTTTATTTTTCTAAATACATTCAA
ATATGTATCCGCTCATGAGACAATAACCCTGATAAATGCTTCAATAATATTGAAAAAGGAAGAGTATGAG
TATTCAACATTTCCGTGTCGCCCTTATTCCCTTTTTTGCGGCATTTTGCCTTCCTGTTTTTGCTCACCCA
GAAACGCTGGTGAAAGTAAAAGATGCTGAAGATCAGTTGGGTGCACGAGTGGGTTACATCGAACTGGATC
TCAACAGCGGTAAGATCCTTGAGAGTTTTCGCCCCGAAGAACGTTTTCCAATGATGAGCACTTTTAAAGT
TCTGCTATGTGGCGCGGTATTATCCCGTGTTGACGCCGGGCAAGAGCAACTCGGTCGCCGCATACACTAT
TCTCAGAATGACTTGGTTGAGTACTCACCAGTCACAGAAAAGCATCTTACGGATGGCATGACAGTAAGAG
AATTATGCAGTGCTGCCATAACCATGAGTGATAACACTGCGGCCAACTTACTTCTGACAACGATCGGAGG
ACCGAAGGAGCTAACCGCTTTTTTGCACAACATGGGGGATCATGTAACTCGCCTTGATCGTTGGGAACCG
GAGCTGAATGAAGCCATACCAAACGACGAGCGTGACACCACGATGCCTGCAGCAATGGCAACAACGTTGC
GCAAACTATTAACTGGCGAACTACTTACTCTAGCTTCCCGGCAACAATTAATAGACTGGATGGAGGCGGA
TAAAGTTGCAGGACCACTTCTGCGCTCGGCCCTTCCGGCTGGCTGGTTTATTGCTGATAAATCTGGAGCC
GGTGAGCGTGGGTCTCGCGGTATCATTGCAGCACTGGGGCCAGATGGTAAGCCCTCCCGTATCGTAGTTA
TCTACACGACGGGGAGTCAGGCAACTATGGATGAACGAAATAGACAGATCGCTGAGATAGGTGCCTCACT
GATTAAGCATTGGTAACTGTCAGACCAAGTTTACTCATATATACTTTAGATTGATTTAAAACTTCATTTT
TAATTTAAAAGGATCTAGGTGAAGATCCTTTTTGATAATCTCATGACCAAAATCCCTTAACGTGAGTTTT
CGTTCCACTGAGCGTCAGACCCCGTAGAAAAGATCAAAGGATCTTCTTGAGATCCTTTTTTTCTGCGCGT
AATCTGCTGCTTGCAAACAAAAAAACCACCGCTACCAGCGGTGGTTTGTTTGCCGGATCAAGAGCTACCA
ACTCTTTTTCCGAAGGTAACTGGCTTCAGCAGAGCGCAGATACCAAATACTGTCCTTCTAGTGTAGCCGT
AGTTAGGCCACCACTTCAAGAACTCTGTAGCACCGCCTACATACCTCGCTCTGCTAATCCTGTTACCAGT
GGCTGCTGCCAGTGGCGATAAGTCGTGTCTTACCGGGTTGGACTCAAGACGATAGTTACCGGATAAGGCG
CAGCGGTCGGGCTGAACGGGGGGTTCGTGCACACAGCCCAGCTTGGAGCGAACGACCTACACCGAACTGA
GATACCTACAGCGTGAGCTATGAGAAAGCGCCACGCTTCCCGAAGGGAGAAAGGCGGACAGGTATCCGGT
AAGCGGCAGGGTCGGAACAGGAGAGCGCACGAGGGAGCTTCCAGGGGGAAACGCCTGGTATCTTTATAGT
CCTGTCGGGTTTCGCCACCTCTGACTTGAGCGTCGATTTTTGTGATGCTCGTCAGGGGGGCGGAGCCTAT
GGAAAAACGCCAGCAACGCGGCCTTTTTACGGTTCCTGGCCTTTTGCTGGCCTTGAAGCTGTCCCTGATG
GTCGTCATCTACCTGCCTGGACAGCATGGCCTGCAACGCGGGCATCCCGATGCCGCCGGAAGCGAGAAGA
ATCATAATGGGGAAGGCCATCCAGCCTCGCGTCGCGAACGCCAGCAAGACGTAGCCCAGCGCGTCGGCCC
CGAGATGCGCCGCGTGCGGCTGCTGGAGATGGCGGACGCGATGGATATGTTCTGCCAAGGGTTGGTTTGC
GCATTCACAGTTCTCCGCAAGAATTGATTGGCTCCAATTCTTGGAGTGGTGAATCCGTTAGCGAGGTGCC
GCCCTGCTTCATCCCCGTGGCCCGTTGCTCGCGTTTGCTGGCGGTGTCCCCGGAAGAAATATATTTGCAT
GTCTTTAGTTCTATGATGACACAAACCCCGCCCAGCGTCTTGTCATTGGCGAATTCGAACACGCAGATGC
AGTCGGGGCGGCGCGGTCCGAGGTCCACTTCGCATATTAAGGTGACGCGTGTGGCCTCGAACACCGAGCG
ACCCTGCAGCGACCCGCTTAACAGCGTCAACAGCGTGCCGCAGATCCCGGGGGGCAATGAGATATGAAAA
AGCCTGAACTCACCGCGACGTCTGTCGAGAAGTTTCTGATCGAAAAGTTCGACAGCGTCTCCGACCTGAT
GCAGCTCTCGGAGGGCGAAGAATCTCGTGCTTTCAGCTTCGATGTAGGAGGGCGTGGATATGTCCTGCGG
GTAAATAGCTGCGCCGATGGTTTCTACAAAGATCGTTATGTTTATCGGCACTTTGCATCGGCCGCGCTCC
CGATTCCGGAAGTGCTTGACATTGGGGAATTCAGCGAGAGCCTGACCTATTGCATCTCCCGCCGTGCACA
GGGTGTCACGTTGCAAGACCTGCCTGAAACCGAACTGCCCGCTGTTCTGCAGCCGGTCGCGGAGGCCATG
GATGCGATCGCTGCGGCCGATCTTAGCCAGACGAGCGGGTTCGGCCCATTCGGACCGCAAGGAATCGGTC
AATACACTACATGGCGTGATTTCATATGCGCGATTGCTGATCCCCATGTGTATCACTGGCAAACTGTGAT
GGACGACACCGTCAGTGCGTCCGTCGCGCAGGCTCTCGATGAGCTGATGCTTTGGGCCGAGGACTGCCCC
GAAGTCCGGCACCTCGTGCACGCGGATTTCGGCTCCAACAATGTCCTGACGGACAATGGCCGCATAACAG
CGGTCATTGACTGGAGCGAGGCGATGTTCGGGGATTCCCAATACGAGGTCGCCAACATCTTCTTCTGGAG
GCCGTGGTTGGCTTGTATGGAGCAGCAGACGCGCTACTTCGAGCGGAGGCATCCGGAGCTTGCAGGATCG
CCGCGGCTCCGGGCGTATATGCTCCGCATTGGTCTTGACCAACTCTATCAGAGCTTGGTTGACGGCAATT
TCGATGATGCAGCTTGGGCGCAGGGTCGATGCGACGCAATCGTCCGATCCGGAGCCGGGACTGTCGGGCG
TACACAAATCGCCCGCAGAAGCGCGGCCGTCTGGACCGATGGCTGTGTAGAAGTACTCGCCGATAGTGGA
AACCGACGCCCCAGCACTCGTCCGGATCGGGAGATGGGGGAGGCTAACTGAAACACGGAAGGAGACAATA
CCGGAAGGAACCCGCGCTATGACGGCAATAAAAAGACAGAATAAAACGCACGGGTGTTGGGTCGTTTGTT
CATAAACGCGGGGTTCGGTCCCAGGGCTGGCACTCTGTCGATACCCCACCGAGACCCCATTGGGGCCAAT
ACGCCCGCGTTTCTTCCTTTTCCCCACCCCACCCCCCAAGTTCGGGTGAAGGCCCAGGGCTCGCAGCCAA
CGTCGGGGCGGCAGGCCCTGCCATAGCCACTGGCCCCGTGGGTTAGGGACGGGGTCCCCCATGGGGAATG
GTTTATGGTTCGTGGGGGTTATTATTTTGGGCGTTGCGTGGGGTCAGGTCCACGACTGGACTGAGCAGAC
AGACCCATGGTTTTTGGATGGCCTGGGCATGGACCGCATGTACTGGCGCGACACGAACACCGGGCGTCTG
TGGCTGCCAAACACCCCCGACCCCCAAAAACCACCGCGCGGATTTCTGGCGTGCCAAGCTAGTCGACCAA
TTCTCATGTTTGACAGCTTATCATCGCAGATCCGGGCAACGTTGTTGCCATTGCTGCAGGCGCAGAACTG
GTAGGTATGGAAGATCTATACATTGAATCAATATTGGCAATTAGCCATATTAGTCATTGGTTATATAGCA
TAAATCAATATTGGCTATTGGCCATTGCATACGTTGTATCTATATCATAATATGTACATTTATATTGGCT
CATGTCCAATATGACCGCCATGTTGACATTGATTATTGACTAGTTATTAATAGTAATCAATTACGGGGTC
ATTAGTTCATAGCCCATATATGGAGTTCCGCGTTACATAACTTACGGTAAATGGCCCGCCTGGCTGACCG
CCCAACGACCCCCGCCCATTGACGTCAATAATGACGTATGTTCCCATAGTAACGCCAATAGGGACTTTCC
ATTGACGTCAATGGGTGGAGTATTTACGGTAAACTGCCCACTTGGCAGTACATCAAGTGTATCATATGCC
AAGTCCGCCCCCTATTGACGTCAATGACGGTAAATGGCCCGCCTGGCATTATGCCCAGTACATGACCTTA
CGGGACTTTCCTACTTGGCAGTACATCTACGTATTAGTCATCGCTATTACCATGGTGATGCGGTTTTGGC
AGTACACCAATGGGCGTGGATAGCGGTTTGACTCACGGGGATTTCCAAGTCTCCACCCCATTGACGTCAA
TGGGAGTTTGTTTTGGCACCAAAATCAACGGGACTTTCCAAAATGTCGTAATAACCCCGCCCCGTTGACG
CAAATGGGCGGTAGGCGTGTACGGTGGGAGGTCTATATAAGCAGAGCTCGTTTAGTGAACCGTCAGATCT
CTAGAAGCTGGGTACCAGCTGCTAGCGCCACCATGAAGACCATCATCGCCCTGAGCTACATCTTCTGCCT
GGTGTTCGCCGAGCAAAAGCTGATCTCAGAGGAGGACCTGGGCAGCCCTGGCGGTGCCGATTATCAAGTG
TCAAGTCCAATCTATGACATCAATTATTATACATCGGAGCCCTGCCAAAAAATCAATGTGAAGCAAATCG
CAGCCCGCCTCCTGCCTCCGCTCTACTCACTGGTGTTCATCTTTGGTTTTGTGGGCAACATGCTGGTCAT
CCTCATCCTGATAAACTGCAAAAGGCTGAAGAGCATGACTGACATCTACCTGCTCAACCTGGCCATCTCT
GACCTGTTTTTCCTTCTTACTGTCCCCTTCTGGGCTCACTATGCTGCCGCCCAGTGGGACTTTGGAAATA
CAATGTGTCAACTCTTGACAGGGCTCTATTTTATAGGCTTCTTCTCTGGAATCTTCTTCATCATCCTCCT
GACAATCGATAGGTACCTGGCTGTCGTCCATGCTGTGTTTGCTTTAAAAGCCAGGACGGTCACCTTTGGG
GTGGTGACAAGTGTGATCACTTGGGTGGTGGCTGTGTTTGCGTCTCTCCCAGGAATCATCTTTACCAGAT
CTCAAAAAGAAGGTCTTCATTACACCTGCAGCTCTCATTTTCCATACAGTCAGTATCAATTCTGGAAGAA
TTTCCAGACATTAAAGATAGTCATCTTGGGGCTGGTCCTGCCGCTGCTTGTAATGGTCATCTGCTACTCG
GGAATCCTAAAAACTCTGCTTCGGTGTCGAAATGAGAAGAAGAGGCACAGGGCTGTGAGGCTTATCTTCA
CCATCATGATTGTTTATTTTCTCTTCTGGGCTCCCTACAACATTGTCCTTCTCCTGAACACCTTCCAGGA
ATTCTTTGGCCTGAATAATTGCAGTAGCTCTAACAGGTTGGACCAAGCTATGCAGGTGACAGAGACTCTT
GGGATGACGCACTGCTGCATCAACCCCATCATCTATGCCTTTGTCGGGGAGAAGTTCAGAAACTACCTCT
TAGTCTTCTTCCAAAAGCACATTGCCAAACGCTTCTGCAAATGCTGTTCTATTTTCCAGCAAGAGGCTCC
CGAGCGAGCAAGCTCAGTTTACACCCGATCCACTGGGGAGCAGGAAATATCTGTGGGCTTGGACAAGCAG
AAGAACGGCATCAAGGCCAACTTCAAGATCCGCCACAACATCGAGGACGGCGGCGTGCAGCTCGCCGACC
ACTACCAGCAGAACACCCCCATCGGCGACGGCCCCGTGCTGCTGCCCGACAACCACTACCTGAGCTACCA
GTCCAAGCTGAGCAAAGACCCCAACGAGAAGCGCGATCACATGGTCCTGCTGGAGTTCGTGACCGCCGCC
GGGATCACTCTCGGCATGGACGAGCTGTACAAGTAACTCGAGGCCGGCAAGGCCGGATCCAGACATGATA
AGATACATTGATGAGTTTGGACAAACCACAACTAGAATGCAGTGAAAAAAATGCTTTATTTGTGAAATTT
GTGATGCTATTGCTTTATTTGTAACCATTATAAGCTGCAATAAACAAGTTAACAACAACAATTGCATTCA
TTTTATGTTTCAGGTTCAGGGGGAGGTGTGGGAGGTTTTTTAAAGCAAGTAAAACCTCTACAAATGTGGT
ATGGCTGATTATGATCCGGCTGCCTCGCGCGTTTCGGTGATGACGGTGAAAACCTCTGACACATGCAGCT
CCCGGAGACGGTCACAGCTTGTCTGTAAGCGGATGCCGGGAGCAGACAAGCCCGTCAGGGCGCGTCAGCG
GGTGTTGGCGGGTGTCGGGGCGCAGCCATGAGGTCGACTCTAGAGGATCGATCCCCGCCCCGGACGAACT
AAACCTGACTACGACATCTCTGCCCCTTCTTCGCGGGGCAGTGCATGTAATCCCTTCAGTTGGTTGGTAC
AACTTGCCAACTGGGCCCTGTTCCACATGTGACACGGGGGGGGACCAAACACAAAGGGGTTCTCTGACTG
TAGTTGACATCCTTATAAATGGATGTGCACATTTGCCAACACTGAGTGGCTTTCATCCTGGAGCAGACTT
TGCAGTCTGTGGACTGCAACACAACATTGCCTTTATGTGTAACTCTTGGCTGAAGCTCTTACACCAATGC
TGGGGGACATGTACCTCCCAGGGGCCCAGGAAGACTACGGGAGGCTACACCAACGTCAATCAGAGGGGCC
TGTGTAGCTACCGATAAGCGGACCCTCAAGAGGGCATTAGCAATAGTGTTTATAAGGCCCCCTTGTTAAC
CCTAAACGGGTAGCATATGCTTCCCGGGTAGTAGTATATACTATCCAGACTAACCCTAATTCAATAGCAT
ATGTTACCCAACGGGAAGCATATGCTATCGAATTAGGGTTAGTAAAAGGGTCCTAAGGAACAGCGATATC
TCCCACCCCATGAGCTGTCACGGTTTTATTTACATGGGGTCAGGATTCCACGAGGGTAGTGAACCATTTT
AGTCACAAGGGCAGTGGCTGAAGATCAAGGAGCGGGCAGTGAACTCTCCTGAATCTTCGCCTGCTTCTTC
ATTCTCCTTCGTTTAGCTAATAGAATAACTGCTGAGTTGTGAACAGTAAGGTGTATGTGAGGTGCTCGAA
AACAAGGTTTCAGGTGACGCCCCCAGAATAAAATTTGGACGGGGGGTTCAGTGGTGGCATTGTGCTATGA
CACCAATATAACCCTCACAAACCCCTTGGGCAATAAATACTAGTGTAGGAATGAAACATTCTGAATATCT
TTAACAATAGAAATCCATGGGGTGGGGACAAGCCGTAAAGACTGGATGTCCATCTCACACGAATTTATGG
CTATGGGCAACACATAATCCTAGTGCAATATGATACTGGGGTTATTAAGATGTGTCCCAGGCAGGGACCA
AGACAGGTGAACCATGTTGTTACACTCTATTTGTAACAAGGGGAAAGAGAGTGGACGCCGACAGCAGCGG
ACTCCACTGGTTGTCTCTAACACCCCCGAAAATTAAACGGGGCTCCACGCCAATGGGGCCCATAAACAAA
GACAAGTGGCCACTCTTTTTTTTGAAATTGTGGAGTGGGGGCACGCGTCAGCCCCCACACGCCGCCCTGC
GGTTTTGGACTGTAAAATAAGGGTGTAATAACTTGGCTGATTGTAACCCCGCTAACCACTGCGGTCAAAC
CACTTGCCCACAAAACCACTAATGGCACCCCGGGGAATACCTGCATAAGTAGGTGGGCGGGCCAAGATAG
GGGCGCGATTGCTGCGATCTGGAGGACAAATTACACACACTTGCGCCTGAGCGCCAAGCACAGGGTTGTT
GGTCCTCATATTCACGAGGTCGCTGAGAGCACGGTGGGCTAATGTTGCCATGGGTAGCATATACTACCCA
AATATCTGGATAGCATATGCTATCCTAATCTATATCTGGGTAGCATAGGCTATCCTAATCTATATCTGGG
TAGCATATGCTATCCTAATCTATATCTGGGTAGTATATGCTATCCTAATTTATATCTGGGTAGCATAGGC
TATCCTAATCTATATCTGGGTAGCATATGCTATCCTAATCTATATCTGGGTAGTATATGCTATCCTAATC
TGTATCCGGGTAGCATATGCTATCCTAATAGAGATTAGGGTAGTATATGCTATCCTAATTTATATCTGGG
TAGCATATACTACCCAAATATCTGGATAGCATATGCTATCCTAATCTATATCTGGGTAGCATATGCTATC
CTAATCTATATCTGGGTAGYATAKGCTATCCTAATCTATATCTGGGTAGCATATGCTATCCTAATCTATA
TCTGGGTAGTATATGCTATCCTAATTTATATCTGGGTAGCATAGGCTATCCTAATCTATATCTGGGTAGC
ATATGCTATCCTAATCTATATCTGGGTAGTATATGCTATCCTAATCTGTATCCGGGTAGCATATGCTATC
CTCATGCATATACAGTCAGCATATGATACCCAGTAGTAGAGTGGGAGTGCTATCCTTTGCATATGCCGCC
ACCTCCCAAGGGGGCGTGAATTTTCGCTGCTTGTCCTTTTCCTGCTGGTTGCTCCCATTCTTAGGTGAAT
TTAAGGAGGCCAGGCTAAAGCCGTCGCATGTCTGATTGCTCACCAGGTAAATGTCGCTAATGTTTTCCAA
CGCGAGAAGGTGTTGAGCGCGGAGCTGAGTGACGTGACAACATGGGTATGCCCAATTGCCCCATGTTGGG
AGGACGAAAATGGTGACAAGACAGATGGCCAGAAATACACCAACAGCACGCATGATGTCTACTGGGGATT
TATTCTTTAGTGCGGGGGAATACACGGCTTTTAATACGATTGAGGGCGTCTCCTAACAAGTTACATCACT
CCTGCCCTTCCTCACCCTCATCTCCATCACCTCCTTCATCTCCGTCATCTCCGTCATCACCCTCCGCGGC
AGCCCCTTCCACCATAGGTGGAAACCAGGGAGGCAAATCTACTCCATCGTCAAAGCTGCACACAGTCACC
CTGATATTGCAGGTAGGAGCGGGCTTTGTCATAACAAGGTCCTTAATCGCATCCTTCAAAACCTCAGCAA
ATATATGAGTTTGTAAAAAGACCATGAAATAACAGACAATGGACTCCCTTAGCGGGCCAGGTTGTGGGCC
GGGTCCAGGGGCCATTCCAAAGGGGAGACGACTCAATGGTGTAAGACGACATTGTGGAATAGCAAGGGCA
GTTCCTCGCCTTAGGTTGTAAAGGGAGGTCTTACTACCTCCATATACGAACACACCGGCGACCCAAGTTC
CTTCGTCGGTAGTCCTTTCTACGTGACTCCTAGCCAGGAGAGCTCTTAAACCTTCTGCAATGTTCTCAAA
TTTCGGGTTGGAACCTCCTTGACCACGATGCTTTCCAAACCACCCTCCTTTTTTGCGCCTGCCTCCATCA
CCCTGACCCCGGGGTCCAGTGCTTGGGCCTTCTCCTGGGTCATCTGCGGGGCCCTGCTCTATCGCTCCCG
GGGGCACGTCAGGCTCACCATCTGGGCCACCTTCTTGGTGGTATTCAAAATAATCGGCTTCCCCTACAGG
GTGGAAAAATGGCCTTCTACCTGGAGGGGGCCTGCGCGGTGGAGACCCGGATGATGATGACTGACT
